Addgene plasmid #121373: pUC57-Kan_TH16_00106651
Purpose: Level 0 Golden-Gate compatible vector
Depositing lab: Sophien Kamoun. Depositing organization: Sainsbury Laboratory, Norwich. Publication: A Clone Resource of Magnaporthe oryzae Effectors That Share Sequence and Structural Similarities Across Host-Specific Lineages. Petit-Houdenot Y, Langner T, Harant A, Win J, Kamoun S. Mol Plant Microbe Interact. 2020 Aug;33(8):1032-1035. doi: 10.1094/MPMI-03-20-0052-A. Epub 2020 Jun 22. PubMed 32460610.
Backbone
  Vector backbone: pUC57-Kan
  Backbone size w/o insert (bp): 2626
  Vector type: Golden Gate
  Selectable markers: lacZ
Growth in bacteria
  Bacterial resistance: Kanamycin, 50 μg/mL
  Growth temperature: 37°C
  Growth strain: DH5alpha
  Copy number: High Copy
Gene/Insert
  Gene/Insert name: TH16_00106651
  Mutation: Magnaporthe oryzae
  Cloning method: Restriction Enzyme; 5′ cloning site EcoRV (unknown if destroyed); 3′ cloning site EcoRV (unknown if destroyed)
  Sequencing primers: 5′ M13Fw; 3′ M13Rv
Terms and licenses: Academic/Nonprofit Terms; Industry Terms: Not Available to Industry
How to cite: pUC57-Kan_TH16_00106651 was a gift from Sophien Kamoun (Addgene plasmid # 121373 ; http://n2t.net/addgene:121373 ; RRID:Addgene_121373)
