[The description below was written by a language model from this plasmid's Addgene catalogue record and pLannotate feature annotations shown in this document.]
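Description:
pUC57-Kan_TH16_00106651 is a small, high-copy bacterial cloning plasmid that serves as a Level 0 module for Golden Gate assembly. It is built on the pUC57-Kan backbone, replicates in E. coli from the ColE1/pUC-type origin, and is selected with kanamycin through an aph(3')-Ia aminoglycoside phosphotransferase gene that the annotation places directly downstream of the AmpR (bla) promoter. The feature table also picks up short remnants of bom, rop and lacI; these are backbone fragments rather than functional elements.

The insert, TH16_00106651, is a sequence from the fungus Magnaporthe oryzae (the species is entered in the record's mutation field). The associated publication describes a clone resource of M. oryzae effectors that share sequence and structural similarities across host-specific lineages, so this plasmid is presumably one entry in that collection. It was cloned into the EcoRV site within the lacZα region, and the record lists lacZ as a marker, consistent with blue/white screening. The feature table does not annotate the insert itself. It shows only a truncated lacZα fragment separated by an unannotated gap from the lac operator, lac promoter and CAP binding site, which is where the insert most likely lies. M13 forward and reverse primer sites flank the region for sequence verification.

The record does not state which type IIS enzyme sites or overhangs flank the module, whether tags are included, or whether the native signal peptide was retained. No expression promoter for fungal or plant hosts is present. The plasmid is best regarded as a storage and donor clone from which the effector sequence can be released and assembled with promoters, tags and terminators into higher-level Golden Gate expression constructs.
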