Features (pLannotate 1.2.2; 10 found; start..end, strand, type, name):
    137..236     +  misc_feature   bom (fragment): basis of mobility region from pBR322
    242..399     -  CDS            lacZα (fragment): LacZα fragment of β-galactosidase; lacZ fragment
    636..652     -  protein_bind   lac operator: The lac repressor binds to the lac operator to inhibit transcription in E. coli. This inhibition can be relieved by adding lactose or isopropyl-β-D-thiogalactopyranoside (IPTG). lac repressor encoded by lacI
    660..690     -  promoter       lac promoter: promoter for the E. coli lac operon
    705..726     -  protein_bind   CAP binding site: CAP binding activates transcription in the presence of cAMP. E. coli catabolite activator protein
    739..831     -  CDS            lacI (fragment): lac repressor; lacI; The lac repressor binds to the lac operator to inhibit transcription in E. coli. This inhibition can be relieved by adding lactose or isopropyl-β-D-thiogalactopyranoside (IPTG).
   1014..1602    -  rep_origin     ori: high-copy-number ColE1/pMB1/pBR322/pUC origin of replication
   1773..2588    -  CDS            KanR: aminoglycoside phosphotransferase; aph(3')-Ia; confers resistance to kanamycin in bacteria or G418 (Geneticin®) in eukaryotes
   2589..2693    -  promoter       AmpR promoter: bla
   2788..35      +  CDS            rop (fragment) (across the origin): Rop protein, which maintains plasmids at low copy number; rop
>Addgene plasmid #121373 | pUC57-Kan_TH16_00106651 | depositor full sequence | sequence record 231476 | pUC57-Kan_TH16_00106651 sequence 2788 bps
TCGCGCGTTTCGGTGATGACGGTGAAAACCTCTGACACATGCAGCTCCCGGAGACGGTCACAGCTTGTCT
GTAAGCGGATGCCGGGAGCAGACAAGCCCGTCAGGGCGCGTCAGCGGGTGTTGGCGGGTGTCGGGGCTGG
CTTAACTATGCGGCATCAGAGCAGATTGTACTGAGAGTGCACCATATGCGGTGTGAAATACCGCACAGAT
GCGTAAGGAGAAAATACCGCATCAGGCGCCATTCGCCATTCAGGCTGCGCAACTGTTGGGAAGGGCGATC
GGTGCGGGCCTCTTCGCTATTACGCCAGCTGGCGAAAGGGGGATGTGCTGCAAGGCGATTAAGTTGGGTA
ACGCCAGGGTTTTCCCAGTCACGACGTTGTAAAACGACGGCCAGTGAATTGACGCGTATTGGGATGGAAC
TTGGTCTCTAATGGCTGATTGTACTATTGGTTGTAAATATTTGGAAAATGGTAATTGGGTTCATGTTTCT
AAAGCTGCTAATATTGGTGATACTTTGTATATTATGGGTTCTTCTTCTTCTTCTTCTTCTATTTCTTGAG
CTTAGAGACCAAGTTCCATCCCAATGGCGCGCCGAGCTTGGCTCGAGCATGGTCATAGCTGTTTCCTGTG
TGAAATTGTTATCCGCTCACAATTCCACACAACATACGAGCCGGAAGCATAAAGTGTAAAGCCTGGGGTG
CCTAATGAGTGAGCTAACTCACATTAATTGCGTTGCGCTCACTGCCCGCTTTCCAGTCGGGAAACCTGTC
GTGCCAGCTGCATTAATGAATCGGCCAACGCGCGGGGAGAGGCGGTTTGCGTATTGGGCGCTCTTCCGCT
TCCTCGCTCACTGACTCGCTGCGCTCGGTCGTTCGGCTGCGGCGAGCGGTATCAGCTCACTCAAAGGCGG
TAATACGGTTATCCACAGAATCAGGGGATAACGCAGGAAAGAACATGTGAGCAAAAGGCCAGCAAAAGGC
CAGGAACCGTAAAAAGGCCGCGTTGCTGGCGTTTTTCCATAGGCTCCGCCCCCCTGACGAGCATCACAAA
AATCGACGCTCAAGTCAGAGGTGGCGAAACCCGACAGGACTATAAAGATACCAGGCGTTTCCCCCTGGAA
GCTCCCTCGTGCGCTCTCCTGTTCCGACCCTGCCGCTTACCGGATACCTGTCCGCCTTTCTCCCTTCGGG
AAGCGTGGCGCTTTCTCATAGCTCACGCTGTAGGTATCTCAGTTCGGTGTAGGTCGTTCGCTCCAAGCTG
GGCTGTGTGCACGAACCCCCCGTTCAGCCCGACCGCTGCGCCTTATCCGGTAACTATCGTCTTGAGTCCA
ACCCGGTAAGACACGACTTATCGCCACTGGCAGCAGCCACTGGTAACAGGATTAGCAGAGCGAGGTATGT
AGGCGGTGCTACAGAGTTCTTGAAGTGGTGGCCTAACTACGGCTACACTAGAAGAACAGTATTTGGTATC
TGCGCTCTGCTGAAGCCAGTTACCTTCGGAAAAAGAGTTGGTAGCTCTTGATCCGGCAAACAAACCACCG
CTGGTAGCGGTGGTTTTTTTGTTTGCAAGCAGCAGATTACGCGCAGAAAAAAAGGATCTCAAGAAGATCC
TTTGATCTTTTCTACGGGGTCTGACGCTCAGTGGAACGAAAACTCACGTTAAGGGATTTTGGTCATGAGA
TTATCAAAAAGGATCTTCACCTAGATCCTTTTAAATTAAAAATGAAGTTTTAAATCAATCTAAAGTATAT
ATGAGTAAACTTGGTCTGACAGTTAGAAAAACTCATCGAGCATCAAATGAAACTGCAATTTATTCATATC
AGGATTATCAATACCATATTTTTGAAAAAGCCGTTTCTGTAATGAAGGAGAAAACTCACCGAGGCAGTTC
CATAGGATGGCAAGATCCTGGTATCGGTCTGCGATTCCGACTCGTCCAACATCAATACAACCTATTAATT
TCCCCTCGTCAAAAATAAGGTTATCAAGTGAGAAATCACCATGAGTGACGACTGAATCCGGTGAGAATGG
CAAAAGTTTATGCATTTCTTTCCAGACTTGTTCAACAGGCCAGCCATTACGCTCGTCATCAAAATCACTC
GCATCAACCAAACCGTTATTCATTCGTGATTGCGCCTGAGCGAGACGAAATACGCGATCGCTGTTAAAAG
GACAATTACAAACAGGAATCGAATGCAACCGGCGCAGGAACACTGCCAGCGCATCAACAATATTTTCACC
TGAATCAGGATATTCTTCTAATACCTGGAATGCTGTTTTCCCAGGGATCGCAGTGGTGAGTAACCATGCA
TCATCAGGAGTACGGATAAAATGCTTGATGGTCGGAAGAGGCATAAATTCCGTCAGCCAGTTTAGTCTGA
CCATCTCATCTGTAACATCATTGGCAACGCTACCTTTGCCATGTTTCAGAAACAACTCTGGCGCATCGGG
CTTCCCATACAATCGATAGATTGTCGCACCTGATTGCCCGACATTATCGCGAGCCCATTTATACCCATAT
AAATCAGCATCCATGTTGGAATTTAATCGCGGCCTAGAGCAAGACGTTTCCCGTTGAATATGGCTCATAC
TCTTCCTTTTTCAATATTATTGAAGCATTTATCAGGGTTATTGTCTCATGAGCGGATACATATTTGAATG
TATTTAGAAAAATAAACAAATAGGGGTTCCGCGCACATTTCCCCGAAAAGTGCCACCTGACGTCTAAGAA
ACCATTATTATCATGACATTAACCTATAAAAATAGGCGTATCACGAGGCCCTTTCGTC
