>Addgene plasmid #121373 | pUC57-Kan_TH16_00106651 | depositor partial sequence | sequence record 230998 | TH16_00106651
TTGGTCTCTAATGGCTGATTGTACTATTGGTTGTAAATATTTGGAAAATGGTAATTGGGTTCATGTTTCT
AAAGCTGCTAATATTGGTGATACTTTGTATATTATGGGTTCTTCTTCTTCTTCTTCTTCTATTTCTTGAG
CTTAGAGACCAA
