>Addgene plasmid #121373 | pUC57-Kan_TH16_00106651 | depositor partial sequence | sequence record 230999 | empty_vector
TCGCGCGTTTCGGTGATGACGGTGAAAACCTCTGACACATGCAGCTCCCGGAGACGGTCACAGCTTGTCT
GTAAGCGGATGCCGGGAGCAGACAAGCCCGTCAGGGCGCGTCAGCGGGTGTTGGCGGGTGTCGGGGCTGG
CTTAACTATGCGGCATCAGAGCAGATTGTACTGAGAGTGCACCATATGCGGTGTGAAATACCGCACAGAT
GCGTAAGGAGAAAATACCGCATCAGGCGCCATTCGCCATTCAGGCTGCGCAACTGTTGGGAAGGGCGATC
GGTGCGGGCCTCTTCGCTATTACGCCAGCTGGCGAAAGGGGGATGTGCTGCAAGGCGATTAAGTTGGGTA
ACGCCAGGGTTTTCCCAGTCACGACGTTGTAAAACGACGGCCAGTGAATTGACGCGTATTGGGATATCCC
AATGGCGCGCCGAGCTTGGCTCGAGCATGGTCATAGCTGTTTCCTGTGTGAAATTGTTATCCGCTCACAA
TTCCACACAACATACGAGCCGGAAGCATAAAGTGTAAAGCCTGGGGTGCCTAATGAGTGAGCTAACTCAC
ATTAATTGCGTTGCGCTCACTGCCCGCTTTCCAGTCGGGAAACCTGTCGTGCCAGCTGCATTAATGAATC
GGCCAACGCGCGGGGAGAGGCGGTTTGCGTATTGGGCGCTCTTCCGCTTCCTCGCTCACTGACTCGCTGC
GCTCGGTCGTTCGGCTGCGGCGAGCGGTATCAGCTCACTCAAAGGCGGTAATACGGTTATCCACAGAATC
AGGGGATAACGCAGGAAAGAACATGTGAGCAAAAGGCCAGCAAAAGGCCAGGAACCGTAAAAAGGCCGCG
TTGCTGGCGTTTTTCCATAGGCTCCGCCCCCCTGACGAGCATCACAAAAATCGACGCTCAAGTCAGAGGT
GGCGAAACCCGACAGGACTATAAAGATACCAGGCGTTTCCCCCTGGAAGCTCCCTCGTGCGCTCTCCTGT
TCCGACCCTGCCGCTTACCGGATACCTGTCCGCCTTTCTCCCTTCGGGAAGCGTGGCGCTTTCTCATAGC
TCACGCTGTAGGTATCTCAGTTCGGTGTAGGTCGTTCGCTCCAAGCTGGGCTGTGTGCACGAACCCCCCG
TTCAGCCCGACCGCTGCGCCTTATCCGGTAACTATCGTCTTGAGTCCAACCCGGTAAGACACGACTTATC
GCCACTGGCAGCAGCCACTGGTAACAGGATTAGCAGAGCGAGGTATGTAGGCGGTGCTACAGAGTTCTTG
AAGTGGTGGCCTAACTACGGCTACACTAGAAGAACAGTATTTGGTATCTGCGCTCTGCTGAAGCCAGTTA
CCTTCGGAAAAAGAGTTGGTAGCTCTTGATCCGGCAAACAAACCACCGCTGGTAGCGGTGGTTTTTTTGT
TTGCAAGCAGCAGATTACGCGCAGAAAAAAAGGATCTCAAGAAGATCCTTTGATCTTTTCTACGGGGTCT
GACGCTCAGTGGAACGAAAACTCACGTTAAGGGATTTTGGTCATGAGATTATCAAAAAGGATCTTCACCT
AGATCCTTTTAAATTAAAAATGAAGTTTTAAATCAATCTAAAGTATATATGAGTAAACTTGGTCTGACAG
TTAGAAAAACTCATCGAGCATCAAATGAAACTGCAATTTATTCATATCAGGATTATCAATACCATATTTT
TGAAAAAGCCGTTTCTGTAATGAAGGAGAAAACTCACCGAGGCAGTTCCATAGGATGGCAAGATCCTGGT
ATCGGTCTGCGATTCCGACTCGTCCAACATCAATACAACCTATTAATTTCCCCTCGTCAAAAATAAGGTT
ATCAAGTGAGAAATCACCATGAGTGACGACTGAATCCGGTGAGAATGGCAAAAGTTTATGCATTTCTTTC
CAGACTTGTTCAACAGGCCAGCCATTACGCTCGTCATCAAAATCACTCGCATCAACCAAACCGTTATTCA
TTCGTGATTGCGCCTGAGCGAGACGAAATACGCGATCGCTGTTAAAAGGACAATTACAAACAGGAATCGA
ATGCAACCGGCGCAGGAACACTGCCAGCGCATCAACAATATTTTCACCTGAATCAGGATATTCTTCTAAT
ACCTGGAATGCTGTTTTCCCAGGGATCGCAGTGGTGAGTAACCATGCATCATCAGGAGTACGGATAAAAT
GCTTGATGGTCGGAAGAGGCATAAATTCCGTCAGCCAGTTTAGTCTGACCATCTCATCTGTAACATCATT
GGCAACGCTACCTTTGCCATGTTTCAGAAACAACTCTGGCGCATCGGGCTTCCCATACAATCGATAGATT
GTCGCACCTGATTGCCCGACATTATCGCGAGCCCATTTATACCCATATAAATCAGCATCCATGTTGGAAT
TTAATCGCGGCCTAGAGCAAGACGTTTCCCGTTGAATATGGCTCATACTCTTCCTTTTTCAATATTATTG
AAGCATTTATCAGGGTTATTGTCTCATGAGCGGATACATATTTGAATGTATTTAGAAAAATAAACAAATA
GGGGTTCCGCGCACATTTCCCCGAAAAGTGCCACCTGACGTCTAAGAAACCATTATTATCATGACATTAA
CCTATAAAAATAGGCGTATCACGAGGCCCTTTCGTC
