>Addgene plasmid #121373 | pUC57-Kan_TH16_00106651 | addgene partial sequence | sequence record 238270 | M13-F20 5'-TGTAAAACGACGGCCAGT-3'
ACTTGGTCTCTAATGGCTGATTGTACTATTGGTTGTAAATATTTGGAAAATGGTAATTGGGTTCATGTTT
CTAAAGCTGCTAATATTGGTGATACTTTGTATATTATGGGTTCTTCTTCTTCTTCTTCTTCTATTTCTTG
AGCTTAGAGACCAAGTTCCATCCCAATGGCGCGCCGAGCTTGGCTCGAGCATGGTCATAGCTGTTTCCTG
TGTGAAATTGTTATCCGCTCACAATTCCACACAACATACGAGCCGGAAGCATAAAGTGTAAAGCCTGGGG
TGCCTAATGAGTGAGCTAACTCACATTAATTGCGTTGCGCTCACTGCCCGCTTTCCAGTCGGGAAACCTG
TCGTGCCAGCTGCATTAATGAATCGGCCAACGCGCGGGGAGAGGCGGTTTGCGTATTGGGCGCTCTTCCG
CTTCCTCGCTCACTGACTCGCTGCGCTCGGTCGTTCGGCTGCGGCGAGCGGTATCAGCTCACTCAAAGGC
GGTAATACGGTTATCCACAGAATCAGGGGATAACGCAGGAAAGAACATGTGAGCAAAAGGCCAGCAAAAG
GCCAGGAACCGTAAAAAGGCCGCGTTGCTGGCGTTTTTCCATAGGCTCCGCCCCCCTGACGAGCATCACA
AAAATCGACGCTCAAGTCAGAGGTGGCGAAACCCGACAGGACTATAAAGATACCAGGCGTTTCCCCCTGG
AAGCTCCCTCGTGCGCTCTCCTGTTCCGACCCTGCCGCTTACCGGATACCTGTCCGCCTTTCTCCCTTCG
GGAAGCGTGGCGCTTTCTCATAGCTCACGCTGTAGGTATCTCAGTTCGGTGTAGGTCGTTCGCTCCAAGC
TGGGCTGTGTGCACGAACCCCCCGTTCAGCCCGACCGCTGCGCCTTATCCGGTAACTATCGTCTTGAGTC
CAACCCGGTAA
